Addgene plasmid #68645: pMpGWB317
Purpose: (Empty Backbone) Gateway binary vector designed for transgenic research with Marchantia polymorpha as well as other plants
Depositing lab: Takayuki Kohchi. Depositing organization: Kyoto University, Graduate School of Biostudies. Publication: Development of Gateway Binary Vector Series with Four Different Selection Markers for the Liverwort Marchantia polymorpha. Ishizaki K, Nishihama R, Ueda M, Inoue K, Ishida S, Nishimura Y, Shikanai T, Kohchi T. PLoS One. 2015 Sep 25;10(9):e0138876. doi: 10.1371/journal.pone.0138876. eCollection 2015. PONE-D-15-25288 PubMed 26406247.
Backbone
  Vector backbone: pMpGWB300
  Backbone manufacturer: Kohchi Lab., Kyoto University
  Backbone size (bp): 10455
  Modifications to backbone: Coding sequence for the modified EAR motif plant-specific repression domain showing strong repression activity (SRDX) is cloned downstream of the Gateway cassette.
  Vector type: Plant Expression
  Selectable markers: Chlorsulfuron
  Tag / fusion protein: Modified EAR motif plant-specific repression domain showing strong repression activity (SRDX) (C terminal on insert)
Growth in bacteria
  Bacterial resistance: Chloramphenicol and Spectinomycin, 25 & 50 μg/mL
  Growth temperature: 37°C
  Growth strain: DB3.1
  Copy number: High Copy
Gene/Insert
  Cloning method: Gateway Cloning
Resource information
  A portion of this plasmid was derived from a plasmid made by: The Gateway cassette was provided by Tsuyoshi Nakagawa at Shimane University, Japan.
Terms and licenses: Academic/Nonprofit Terms; Industry Terms: Not Available to Industry
How to cite: pMpGWB317 was a gift from Takayuki Kohchi (Addgene plasmid # 68645 ; http://n2t.net/addgene:68645 ; RRID:Addgene_68645)
