[The description below was written by a language model from this plasmid's Addgene catalogue record and pLannotate feature annotations shown in this document.]
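Description:
pMpGWB317 is an empty Gateway destination binary vector built on the pMpGWB300 backbone for Agrobacterium-mediated transformation of the liverwort Marchantia polymorpha, and it is also usable in other plants. The backbone outside the T-DNA carries a ColE1/pMB1-type origin with a bom site for high-copy maintenance in E. coli. It also has the pVS1 oriV, RepA and StaA functions for replication and stable inheritance in Agrobacterium, and an aadA gene giving spectinomycin resistance. Because the unrecombined Gateway cassette contains the toxic ccdB gene along with a chloramphenicol resistance gene, the empty vector is propagated in a ccdB-tolerant strain (DB3.1) under chloramphenicol and spectinomycin selection.

Between the nopaline-type right and left T-DNA borders there are two units. The first is the attR1–CmR–ccdB–attR2 cassette followed by a NOS terminator. According to the catalogue record, the coding sequence for SRDX, a modified EAR-motif plant repression domain, lies immediately downstream of the cassette, although the feature table does not annotate it separately. An LR reaction with an entry clone replaces the cassette with the gene of interest, fusing SRDX to its C terminus. This fusion is typically used to convert a transcription factor into a dominant chimeric repressor for loss-of-function-style analysis. No plant promoter is annotated upstream of attR1, only a lacZα fragment, so the record does not state a promoter for the fusion, and regulatory sequence presumably has to come with the entry clone. The second unit is the plant selection marker, an acetolactate synthase coding sequence driven by an enhanced CaMV 35S promoter with a CaMV poly(A) signal, conferring chlorsulfuron resistance on transformants. The annotated sequence is 12,203 nt, somewhat larger than the listed backbone size.
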