Features (pLannotate 1.2.2; 27 found; start..end, strand, type, name):
     54..78      -  misc_feature   RB T-DNA repeat: right border repeat from nopaline C58 T-DNA
    144..298     -  CDS            lacZα (fragment): LacZα fragment of β-galactosidase; lacZ fragment
    323..447     +  protein_bind   attR1: mutant version of attR; recombination site for the Gateway® LR reaction LR Clonase™
    484..514     +  promoter       lac UV5 promoter: E. coli lac promoter with an "up" mutation
    539..567     +  promoter       cat promoter (fragment): promoter of the E. coli cat gene encoding chloramphenicol acetyltransferase
    568..1227    +  CDS            CmR: chloramphenicol acetyltransferase; cat; confers resistance to chloramphenicol
   1406..1564    +  CDS            ccdA (fragment): CCDA_ECO57 - Also known as H, letA. Experimental evidence at protein level: Swiss-Prot protein existence level 1. Antitoxin component of a type II toxin-antitoxin (TA) system which inhibits the post-segregational killing (PSK) of plasmid-free cells, also referred to as a plasmid addiction system. Binds to and blocks the activity of CcdB; will also remove bound CcdB protein from the CcdB-GyrA complex by forming a CcdA-CcdB complex, a process termed rejuvenation. Functions as a transcriptional corepressor for the ccdAB operon, repression also requires CcdB (By similarity). From Escherichia coli
   1569..1871    +  CDS            ccdB: CCDB_ECOLI - Also known as G, letB, letD. Experimental evidence at protein level: Swiss-Prot protein existence level 1. Toxic component of a type II toxin-antitoxin (TA) system, functioning in plasmid maintainence. Responsible for the post- segregational killing (PSK) of plasmid-free cells, also referred to as a plasmid addiction system. Half-life of over 2 hours. Cell killing by CcdB is accompanied by filamentation, defects in chromosome and plasmid segregation, defects in cell division, formation of anucleate cells, decreased DNA synthesis and plasmid loss. Interferes with the activity of DN
   1915..2039    -  protein_bind   attR2: mutant version of attR; recombination site for the Gateway® LR reaction LR Clonase™
   2110..2362    +  terminator     NOS terminator: nopaline synthase terminator and poly(A) signal
   2418..2440    -  protein_bind   lac operator (fragment): The lac repressor binds to the lac operator to inhibit transcription in E. coli. This inhibition can be relieved by adding lactose or isopropyl-β-D-thiogalactopyranoside (IPTG). lac repressor encoded by lacI
   2444..2474    -  promoter       lac promoter: promoter for the E. coli lac operon
   2489..2510    -  protein_bind   CAP binding site: CAP binding activates transcription in the presence of cAMP. E. coli catabolite activator protein
   2595..2770    -  polyA_signal   CaMV poly(A) signal: cauliflower mosaic virus polyadenylation signal
   2781..4526    -  CDS            ALS SURB (fragment): ILVB2_TOBAC - Experimental evidence at protein level: Swiss-Prot protein existence level 1. From Nicotiana tabacum (Common tobacco).
   4854..5530    -  promoter       CaMV 35S promoter (enhanced): cauliflower mosaic virus 35S promoter with a duplicated enhancer region
   5725..5749    -  misc_feature   LB T-DNA repeat: left border repeat from nopaline C58 T-DNA
   6008..6031    +  promoter       Pc promoter (fragment): intI1 (promoter lies within the coding sequence); class 1 integron promoter
   6207..6263    +  CDS            GmR (fragment): gentamycin acetyltransferase; aacC1; confers resistance to gentamycin
   6274..7061    +  CDS            SmR (fragment): aminoglycoside adenylyltransferase (Murphy, 1985); aadA; confers resistance to spectinomycin and streptomycin
   7307..7895    +  rep_origin     ori: high-copy-number ColE1/pMB1/pBR322/pUC origin of replication
   8081..8221    -  misc_feature   bom: basis of mobility region from pBR322
   8323..8362    -  CDS            rop (fragment): Rop protein, which maintains plasmids at low copy number; rop
   8565..8759    -  rep_origin     pVS1 oriV: origin of replication for the Pseudomonas plasmid pVS1 (Heeb et al., 2000)
   8825..9898    -  CDS            pVS1 RepA: replication protein from the Pseudomonas plasmid pVS1 (Heeb et al., 2000)
  10327..10956   -  CDS            pVS1 StaA: stability protein from the Pseudomonas plasmid pVS1 (Heeb et al., 2000)
  11516..11917   -  CDS            Y4CG_SINFN (fragment): Protein inferred from homology: Swiss-Prot protein existence level 3. From Sinorhizobium fredii (strain NBRC 101917 / NGR234).
>Addgene plasmid #68645 | pMpGWB317 | depositor full sequence | sequence record 121808 | pMpGWB317 sequence 12203 bps
TTTCACGCCCTTTTAAATATCCGATTATTCTAATAAACGCTCTTTTCTCTTAGGTTTACCCGCCAATATA
TCCTGTCAAACACTGATAGTTTAAACTGAAGGCGGGAAACGACAATCTGATCCAAGCTCAAGCTGCTCTA
GCATTCGCCATTCAGGCTGCGCAACTGTTGGGAAGGGCGATCGGTGCGGGCCTCTTCGCTATTACGCCAG
CTGGCGAAAGGGGGATGTGCTGCAAGGCGATTAAGTTGGGTAACGCCAGGGTTTTCCCAGTCACGACGTT
GTAAAACGACGGCCAGTGCCAAGCTTGGGTCTAGAGTTATCAACAAGTTTGTACAAAAAAGCTGAACGAG
AAACGTAAAATGATATAAATATCAATATATTAAATTAGATTTTGCATAAAAAACAGACTACATAATACTG
TAAAACACAACATATCCAGTCACTATGGCGGCCCCTCGAGGGGCCGCATTAGGCACCCCAGGCTTTACAC
TTTATGCTTCCGGCTCGTATAATGTGTGGATTTTGAGTTAGGATCCGGCGAGATTTTCAGGAGCTAAGGA
AGCTAAAATGGAGAAAAAAATCACTGGATATACCACCGTTGATATATCCCAATGGCATCGTAAAGAACAT
TTTGAGGCATTTCAGTCAGTTGCTCAATGTACCTATAACCAGACCGTTCAGCTGGATATTACGGCCTTTT
TAAAGACCGTAAAGAAAAATAAGCACAAGTTTTATCCGGCCTTTATTCACATTCTTGCCCGCCTGATGAA
TGCTCATCCGGAATTCCGTATGGCAATGAAAGACGGTGAGCTGGTGATATGGGATAGTGTTCACCCTTGT
TACACCGTTTTCCATGAGCAAACTGAAACGTTTTCATCGCTCTGGAGTGAATACCACGACGATTTCCGGC
AGTTTCTACACATATATTCGCAAGATGTGGCGTGTTACGGTGAAAACCTGGCCTATTTCCCTAAAGGGTT
TATTGAGAATATGTTTTTCGTCTCAGCCAATCCCTGGGTGAGTTTCACCAGTTTTGATTTAAACGTGGCC
AATATGGACAACTTCTTCGCCCCCGTTTTCACCATGGGCAAATATTATACGCAAGGCGACAAGGTGCTGA
TGCCGCTGGCGATTCAGGTTCATCATGCCGTCTGTGATGGCTTCCATGTCGGCAGAATGCTTAATGAATT
ACAACAGTACTGCGATGAGTGGCAGGGCGGGGCGTAAACGCGTGGATCCGGCTTACTAAAAGCCAGATAA
CAGTATGCGTATTTGCGCGCTGATTTTTGCGGTATAAGAATATATACTGATATGTATACCCGAAGTATGT
CAAAAAGAGGTGTGCTATGAAGCAGCGTATTACAGTGACAGTTGACAGCGACAGCTATCAGTTGCTCAAG
GCATATATGATGTCAATATCTCCGGTCTGGTAAGCACAACCATGCAGAATGAAGCCCGTCGTCTGCGTGC
CGAACGCTGGAAAGCGGAAAATCAGGAAGGGATGGCTGAGGTCGCCCGGTTTATTGAAATGAACGGCTCT
TTTGCTGACGAGAACAGGGACTGGTGAAATGCAGTTTAAGGTTTACACCTATAAAAGAGAGAGCCGTTAT
CGTCTGTTTGTGGATGTACAGAGTGATATTATTGACACGCCCGGGCGACGGATGGTGATCCCCCTGGCCA
GTGCACGTCTGCTGTCAGATAAAGTCTCCCGTGAACTTTACCCGGTGGTGCATATCGGGGATGAAAGCTG
GCGCATGATGACCACCGATATGGCCAGTGTGCCGGTCTCCGTTATCGGGGAAGAAGTGGCTGATCTCAGC
CACCGCGAAAATGACATCAAAAACGCCATTAACCTGATGTTCTGGGGAATATAAATGTCAGGCTCCCTTA
TACACAGCCAGTCTGCAGGTCGACCATAGTGACTGGATATGTTGTGTTTTACAGTATTATGTAGTCTGTT
TTTTATGCAAAATCTAATTTAATATATTGATATTTATATCATTTTACGTTTCTCGTTCAGCTTTCTTGTA
CAAAGTGGTTGATAACAGCTTGGATTTGGATTTGGAGTTGCGCTTGGGATTCGCCTAGGCTTAGAGCTCG
AATTTCCCCGATCGTTCAAACATTTGGCAATAAAGTTTCTTAAGATTGAATCCTGTTGCCGGTCTTGCGA
TGATTATCATATAATTTCTGTTGAATTACGTTAAGCATGTAATAATTAACATGTAATGCATGACGTTATT
TATGAGATGGGTTTTTATGATTAGAGTCCCGCAATTATACATTTAATACGCGATAGAAAACAAAATATAG
CGCGCAAACTAGGATAAATTATCGCGCGCGGTGTCATCTATGTTACTAGATCGGGAATTGGTTCCGGAAC
CAATTCGTAATCATGGTCATAGCTGTTTCCTGTGTGAAATTGTTATCCGCTCACAATTCCACACAACATA
CGAGCCGGAAGCATAAAGTGTAAAGCCTGGGGTGCCTAATGAGTGAGCTAACTCACATTAGGCTGAATTA
GGCGCGCCTATTTCTGAATTCAACACATTGCGGACGTTTTTAATGTACTGAATTAACGCCGAATTAATTC
GGGGGATCTGGATTTTAGTACTGGATTTTGGTTTTAGGAATTAGAAATTTTATTGATAGAAGTATTTTAC
AAATACAAATACATACTAAGGGTTTCTTATATGCTCAACACATGAGCGAAACCCTATAGGAACCCTAAAT
TCCCTTATCTGGGAACTACTCACACATTATTATGGAGAAACTCGAAGTTAGTATATAGTCCTTCCATCAC
CCTCTGTGATAATCTCCTTAAAACTTGCTCCCCCAGGAATCATAGGCAGAACGTGCTCCTGGTGGGGAAC
TATCACATCCAGTAAATAAGGACCGGGAGAATCTAGCATAGTTTGAATTGCTGCTCTTAGTTCATCCTTC
TTCACCACACGCGCATTTGGCACCTTGAAACCGTCTGCAACTGTACAGAAGTCGGGGTAGATCTGCTCCT
CGTGATCTGGATCACCTAAGTAAGTATGTGCTCTGTTGGCCTTGTAGAATCTATCCTCCAATTGTACGAC
CATTCCTAGATGTTGGTTGTTTAAGATCATGATCTTCACGGGTAACTTCTCCACAAAAATTGTAGCCAAC
TCCTGTACGTTCATCACAAAGCTACCATCGCCATCGATGTCGATCACAGGAATATCTGGTTGAGTTGCGG
CAGCCCCCAAAGCAGAAGGAAGTCCGAATCCCATGGCTCCAAGACCTCCAGATGTCAACCAACGCCGCGG
TTCGTTGTACTTGAACCACTGGGCTGCCCACATTTGATGTTGGCCAACACCAGTAGATATGATGGCATTT
CCACCAGTGAGTTCGTACAGCGTCTGTATGGCAGATTGAGGAGCAATGGCATCCTCGAATACGGGAAACT
TCATTGGCCATTTCTGCTTTTGTTCTTCTAGTTCTGCCACCCAGTTGGAGAAGTCGAAAGTCCTCTTTTG
ACTCTTCAAGAGGGCATTGATTTCACTTAGCGCAGGTTTCACATCAGCACACATGGACACATGGGGCTGT
TTGTTCTTTCCAATTTCAGCAGGGTCAATATCGATATGAACGATGCTGGACCTGCTAGCAAAAGTCTCCA
GTTTACCAGTCACTCGATCGTCGAAACGCACTCCAAATGCCAACAACAGATCTGCTTGGTCCACGGCGTA
GTTGGCGTAAACAGTTCCATGCATTCCAAGCATTTTCAAACTTAATGGATCAGACTCGGGATACGCTCCC
AAACCCATTAAAGTCGATGTGATAGGAATTCCGGTAAGCTCGACAAATTCCCTCAACTCTTCGCTGGCGT
GATTGCAACCTCCTCCAGAATACACTACAGGCTTCTTAGAACTAGAAATGAGTCTTATAATCTGCTCGAT
TAACGTTGGTTCCGGTGGCCGAGGCAGTCGTTGTAAGTAGCCCTTCAGTTGCATTGGCTGAGACCAATCT
GGAATAGCCATTTGCTGTTGCACGTCCTTGGGAATATCTACCAAGACTGGGCCCGGCCTACCTGAAGCTG
CCAAAAAGAAAGCCTCCCTGATTACGCGAGGGATGTCATCAATGTTCATAACAAGGTAATTGTGCTTGGT
GATCGATCTCGTAACCTCCACAATTGGAGTTTCTTGAAAAGCATCGGTACCAATCATCCTACTGGATACT
TGACCTGTAATGGCCACTAGTGGCACACTGTCCAAGAGGGCATCAGCGAGCCCGGTAACAAGATTGGTCG
CTCCAGGACCGGATGTGGCTATACAAACCCCTACTCGTCCAGACGATTTAGCATAACCTTCAGCAGCGAA
AATCTCCCCCTGCTCGTGGCGACAGAGAATGTTGCGGATGCTGCTGGAACGTGTAAGAGCCTGGTGAATC
TCCATAGACGCTCCGCCGGGATAAGCGAACACCGTTCTAATCCCTTCTCGCTCAAGAGCCTCCACCAAAA
TGTCGGCTCCTTTGCGGGGCTCGTCATCCTTGTAGCGAGACTGAAAGTCGGACGGGGTTGGTGCAACGAG
TGACTTCCCGCTGCTAAGCCGTGGTCCACTCACATCGACTGCAGACTGGATCTTCTCGCTAACAGCTTGG
GCTTTCACTTCCAGTGAACGCTCAGTCTTCCGAGAGGTGTTGTATGCATGTCCCCTCAGAGCGGCTCCCG
AGAAGAAACCACTCCTCACCTTTAGCTCTTTAGCTCCCTTGCAACAAGACCTTGCCGATGGCTGCACCTT
CTCCAGGCTCGCTATGCTCAAAGGCACAGCTGCGCATCCACTAATTGACGCCATGCTCGAGAGAGATAGA
TTTGTAGAGAGAGACTGGTGATTTCAGCGTGTCCTCTCCAAATGAAATGAACTTCCTTATATAGAGGAAG
GGTCTTGCGAAGGATAGTGGGATTGTGCGTCATCCCTTACGTCAGTGGAGATATCACATCAATCCACTTG
CTTTGAAGACGTGGTTGGAACGTCTTCTTTTTCCACGATGCTCCTCGTGGGTGGGGGTCCATCTTTGGGA
CCACTGTCGGCAGAGGCATCTTGAACGATAGCCTTTCCTTTATCGCAATTATGGCATTTGTAGGTGCCAC
CTTCCTTTTCTACTGTCCTTTTGATGAAGTGACAGATAGCTGGGCAATGGAATCCGAGGAGGTTTCCCGA
TATTACCCTTTGTTGAAAAGTCTCAATAGCCCTTTGGTCTTCTGAGACTGTATCTTTGATATTCTTGGAG
TAGACGAGAGTGTCGTGCTCCACCATGTTCACATCAATCCACTTGCTTTGAAGACGTGGTTGGAACGTCT
TCTTTTTCCACGATGCTCCTCGTGGGTGGGGGTCCATCTTTGGGACCACTGTCGGCAGAGGCATCTTGAA
CGATAGCCTTTCCTTTATCGCAATGATGGCATTTGTAGGTGCCACCTTCCTTTTCTACTGTCCTTTTGAT
GAAGTGACAGATAGCTGGGCAATGGAATCCGAGGAGGTTTCCCGATATTACCCTTTGTTGAAAAGTCTCA
ATAGCCCTTTGGTCTTCTGAGACTGTATCTTTGATATTCTTGGAGTAGACGAGAGTGTCGTGCTCCACCA
TGTTGGCAAGCTGCTCTAGCCAATACGCAAACCGAATTCAGAAATAAATTCAGCCTAATTCGGCGTTAAT
TCAGTACATTAAAAACGTCCGCAATGTGTTATTAAGTTGTCTAAGCGTCAATTTGTTTACACCACAATAT
ATCCTGCCACCAGCCAGCCAACAGCTCCCCGACCGGCAGCTCGGCACAAAATCACCACTCGATACAGGCA
GCCCATCAGTCCGGGACGGCGTCAGCGGGAGAGCCGTTGTAAGGCGGCAGACTTTGCTCATGTTACCGAT
GCTATTCGGAAGAACGGCAACTAAGCTGCCGGGTTTGAAACACGGATGATCTCGCGGAGGGTAGCATGTT
GATTGTAACGATGACAGAGCGTTGCTGCCTGTGATCAATTCGGGCACGAACCCAGTGGACATAAGCCTGT
TCGGTTCGTAAGCTGTAATGCAAGTAGCGTATGCGCTCACGCAACTGGTCCAGAACCTTGACCGAACGCA
GCGGTGGTAACGGCGCAGTGGCGGTTTTCATGGCTTGTTATGACTGTTTTTTTGGGGTACAGTCTATGCC
TCGGGCATCCAAGCAGCAAGCGCGTTACGCCGTGGGTCGATGTTTGATGTTATGGAGCAGCAACGATGTT
ACGCAGCAGGGCAGTCGCCCTAAAACAAAGTTAAACATCATGGGGGAAGCGGTGATCGCCGAAGTATCGA
CTCAACTATCAGAGGTAGTTGGCGTCATCGAGCGCCATCTCGAACCGACGTTGCTGGCCGTACATTTGTA
CGGCTCCGCAGTGGATGGCGGCCTGAAGCCACACAGTGATATTGATTTGCTGGTTACGGTGACCGTAAGG
CTTGATGAAACAACGCGGCGAGCTTTGATCAACGACCTTTTGGAAACTTCGGCTTCCCCTGGAGAGAGCG
AGATTCTCCGCGCTGTAGAAGTCACCATTGTTGTGCACGACGACATCATTCCGTGGCGTTATCCAGCTAA
GCGCGAACTGCAATTTGGAGAATGGCAGCGCAATGACATTCTTGCAGGTATCTTCGAGCCAGCCACGATC
GACATTGATCTGGCTATCTTGCTGACAAAAGCAAGAGAACATAGCGTTGCCTTGGTAGGTCCAGCGGCGG
AGGAACTCTTTGATCCGGTTCCTGAACAGGATCTATTTGAGGCGCTAAATGAAACCTTAACGCTATGGAA
CTCGCCGCCCGACTGGGCTGGCGATGAGCGAAATGTAGTGCTTACGTTGTCCCGCATTTGGTACAGCGCA
GTAACCGGCAAAATCGCGCCGAAGGATGTCGCTGCCGACTGGGCAATGGAGCGCCTGCCGGCCCAGTATC
AGCCCGTCATACTTGAAGCTAGACAGGCTTATCTTGGACAAGAAGAAGATCGCTTGGCCTCGCGCGCAGA
TCAGTTGGAAGAATTTGTCCACTACGTGAAAGGCGAGATCACCAAGGTAGTCGGCAAATAATGTCTAGCT
AGAAATTCGTTCAAGCCGACGCCGCTTCGCGGCGCGGCTTAACTCAAGCGTTAGATGCACTAAGCACATA
ATTGCTCACAGCCAAACTATCAGGTCAAGTCTGCTTTTATTATTTTTAAGCGTGCATAATAAGCCCTACA
CAAATTGGGAGATATATCATGCATGACCAAAATCCCTTAACGTGAGTTTTCGTTCCACTGAGCGTCAGAC
CCCGTAGAAAAGATCAAAGGATCTTCTTGAGATCCTTTTTTTCTGCGCGTAATCTGCTGCTTGCAAACAA
AAAAACCACCGCTACCAGCGGTGGTTTGTTTGCCGGATCAAGAGCTACCAACTCTTTTTCCGAAGGTAAC
TGGCTTCAGCAGAGCGCAGATACCAAATACTGTCCTTCTAGTGTAGCCGTAGTTAGGCCACCACTTCAAG
AACTCTGTAGCACCGCCTACATACCTCGCTCTGCTAATCCTGTTACCAGTGGCTGCTGCCAGTGGCGATA
AGTCGTGTCTTACCGGGTTGGACTCAAGACGATAGTTACCGGATAAGGCGCAGCGGTCGGGCTGAACGGG
GGGTTCGTGCACACAGCCCAGCTTGGAGCGAACGACCTACACCGAACTGAGATACCTACAGCGTGAGCTA
TGAGAAAGCGCCACGCTTCCCGAAGGGAGAAAGGCGGACAGGTATCCGGTAAGCGGCAGGGTCGGAACAG
GAGAGCGCACGAGGGAGCTTCCAGGGGGAAACGCCTGGTATCTTTATAGTCCTGTCGGGTTTCGCCACCT
CTGACTTGAGCGTCGATTTTTGTGATGCTCGTCAGGGGGGCGGAGCCTATGGAAAAACGCCAGCAACGCG
GCCTTTTTACGGTTCCTGGCCTTTTGCTGGCCTTTTGCTCACATGTTCTTTCCTGCGTTATCCCCTGATT
CTGTGGATAACCGTATTACCGCCTTTGAGTGAGCTGATACCGCTCGCCGCAGCCGAACGACCGAGCGCAG
CGAGTCAGTGAGCGAGGAAGCGGAAGAGCGCCTGATGCGGTATTTTCTCCTTACGCATCTGTGCGGTATT
TCACACCGCATATGGTGCACTCTCAGTACAATCTGCTCTGATGCCGCATAGTTAAGCCAGTATACACTCC
GCTATCGCTACGTGACTGGGTCATGGCTGCGCCCCGACACCCGCCAACACCCGCTGACGCGCCCTGACGG
GCTTGTCTGCTCCCGGCATCCGCTTACAGACAAGCTGTGACCGTCTCCGGGAGCTGCATGTGTCAGAGGT
TTTCACCGTCATCACCGAAACGCGCGAGGCAGGGTGCCTTGATGTGGGCGCCGGCGGTCGAGTGGCGACG
GCGCGGCTTGTCCGCGCCCTGGTAGATTGCCTGGCCGTAGGCCAGCCATTTTTGAGCGGCCAGCGGCCGC
GATAGGCCGACGCGAAGCGGCGGGGCGTAGGGAGCGCAGCGACCGAAGGGTAGGCGCTTTTTGCAGCTCT
TCGGCTGTGCGCTGGCCAGACAGTTATGCACAGGCCAGGCGGGTTTTAAGAGTTTTAATAAGTTTTAAAG
AGTTTTAGGCGGAAAAATCGCCTTTTTTCTCTTTTATATCAGTCACTTACATGTGTGACCGGTTCCCAAT
GTACGGCTTTGGGTTCCCAATGTACGGGTTCCGGTTCCCAATGTACGGCTTTGGGTTCCCAATGTACGTG
CTATCCACAGGAAAGAGACCTTTTCGACCTTTTTCCCCTGCTAGGGCAATTTGCCCTAGCATCTGCTCCG
TACATTAGGAACCGGCGGATGCTTCGCCCTCGATCAGGTTGCGGTAGCGCATGACTAGGATCGGGCCAGC
CTGCCCCGCCTCCTCCTTCAAATCGTACTCCGGCAGGTCATTTGACCCGATCAGCTTGCGCACGGTGAAA
CAGAACTTCTTGAACTCTCCGGCGCTGCCACTGCGTTCGTAGATCGTCTTGAACAACCATCTGGCTTCTG
CCTTGCCTGCGGCGCGGCGTGCCAGGCGGTAGAGAAAACGGCCGATGCCGGGATCGATCAAAAAGTAATC
GGGGTGAACCGTCAGCACGTCCGGGTTCTTGCCTTCTGTGATCTCGCGGTACATCCAATCAGCTAGCTCG
ATCTCGATGTACTCCGGCCGCCCGGTTTCGCTCTTTACGATCTTGTAGCGGCTAATCAAGGCTTCACCCT
CGGATACCGTCACCAGGCGGCCGTTCTTGGCCTTCTTCGTACGCTGCATGGCAACGTGCGTGGTGTTTAA
CCGAATGCAGGTTTCTACCAGGTCGTCTTTCTGCTTTCCGCCATCGGCTCGCCGGCAGAACTTGAGTACG
TCCGCAACGTGTGGACGGAACACGCGGCCGGGCTTGTCTCCCTTCCCTTCCCGGTATCGGTTCATGGATT
CGGTTAGATGGGAAACCGCCATCAGTACCAGGTCGTAATCCCACACACTGGCCATGCCGGCCGGCCCTGC
GGAAACCTCTACGTGCCCGTCTGGAAGCTCGTAGCGGATCACCTCGCCAGCTCGTCGGTCACGCTTCGAC
AGACGGAAAACGGCCACGTCCATGATGCTGCGACTATCGCGGGTGCCCACGTCATAGAGCATCGGAACGA
AAAAATCTGGTTGCTCGTCGCCCTTGGGCGGCTTCCTAATCGACGGCGCACCGGCTGCCGGCGGTTGCCG
GGATTCTTTGCGGATTCGATCAGCGGCCGCTTGCCACGATTCACCGGGGCGTGCTTCTGCCTCGATGCGT
TGCCGCTGGGCGGCCTGCGCGGCCTTCAACTTCTCCACCAGGTCATCACCCAGCGCCGCGCCGATTTGTA
CCGGGCCGGATGGTTTGCGACCGCTCACGCCGATTCCTCGGGCTTGGGGGTTCCAGTGCCATTGCAGGGC
CGGCAGACAACCCAGCCGCTTACGCCTGGCCAACCGCCCGTTCCTCCACACATGGGGCATTCCACGGCGT
CGGTGCCTGGTTGTTCTTGATTTTCCATGCCGCCTCCTTTAGCCGCTAAAATTCATCTACTCATTTATTC
ATTTGCTCATTTACTCTGGTAGCTGCGCGATGTATTCAGATAGCAGCTCGGTAATGGTCTTGCCTTGGCG
TACCGCGTACATCTTCAGCTTGGTGTGATCCTCCGCCGGCAACTGAAAGTTGACCCGCTTCATGGCTGGC
GTGTCTGCCAGGCTGGCCAACGTTGCAGCCTTGCTGCTGCGTGCGCTCGGACGGCCGGCACTTAGCGTGT
TTGTGCTTTTGCTCATTTTCTCTTTACCTCATTAACTCAAATGAGTTTTGATTTAATTTCAGCGGCCAGC
GCCTGGACCTCGCGGGCAGCGTCGCCCTCGGGTTCTGATTCAAGAACGGTTGTGCCGGCGGCGGCAGTGC
CTGGGTAGCTCACGCGCTGCGTGATACGGGACTCAAGAATGGGCAGCTCGTACCCGGCCAGCGCCTCGGC
AACCTCACCGCCGATGCGCGTGCCTTTGATCGCCCGCGACACGACAAAGGCCGCTTGTAGCCTTCCATCC
GTGACCTCAATGCGCTGCTTAACCAGCTCCACCAGGTCGGCGGTGGCCCATATGTCGTAAGGGCTTGGCT
GCACCGGAATCAGCACGAAGTCGGCTGCCTTGATCGCGGACACAGCCAAGTCCGCCGCCTGGGGCGCTCC
GTCGATCACTACGAAGTCGCGCCGGCCGATGGCCTTCACGTCGCGGTCAATCGTCGGGCGGTCGATGCCG
ACAACGGTTAGCGGTTGATCTTCCCGCACGGCCGCCCAATCGCGGGCACTGCCCTGGGGATCGGAATCGA
CTAACAGAACATCGGCCCCGGCGAGTTGCAGGGCGCGGGCTAGATGGGTTGCGATGGTCGTCTTGCCTGA
CCCGCCTTTCTGGTTAAGTACAGCGATAACCTTCATGCGTTCCCCTTGCGTATTTGTTTATTTACTCATC
GCATCATATACGCAGCGACCGCATGACGCAAGCTGTTTTACTCAAATACACATCACCTTTTTAGACGGCG
GCGCTCGGTTTCTTCAGCGGCCAAGCTGGCCGGCCAGGCCGCCAGCTTGGCATCAGACAAACCGGCCAGG
ATTTCATGCAGCCGCACGGTTGAGACGTGCGCGGGCGGCTCGAACACGTACCCGGCCGCGATCATCTCCG
CCTCGATCTCTTCGGTAATGAAAAACGGTTCGTCCTGGCCGTCCTGGTGCGGTTTCATGCTTGTTCCTCT
TGGCGTTCATTCTCGGCGGCCGCCAGGGCGTCGGCCTCGGTCAATGCGTCCTCACGGAAGGCACCGCGCC
GCCTGGCCTCGGTGGGCGTCACTTCCTCGCTGCGCTCAAGTGCGCGGTACAGGGTCGAGCGATGCACGCC
AAGCAGTGCAGCCGCCTCTTTCACGGTGCGGCCTTCCTGGTCGATCAGCTCGCGGGCGTGCGCGATCTGT
GCCGGGGTGAGGGTAGGGCGGGGGCCAAACTTCACGCCTCGGGCCTTGGCGGCCTCGCGCCCGCTCCGGG
TGCGGTCGATGATTAGGGAACGCTCGAACTCGGCAATGCCGGCGAACACGGTCAACACCATGCGGCCGGC
CGGCGTGGTGGTGTCGGCCCACGGCTCTGCCAGGCTACGCAGGCCCGCGCCGGCCTCCTGGATGCGCTCG
GCAATGTCCAGTAGGTCGCGGGTGCTGCGGGCCAGGCGGTCTAGCCTGGTCACTGTCACAACGTCGCCAG
GGCGTAGGTGGTCAAGCATCCTGGCCAGCTCCGGGCGGTCGCGCCTGGTGCCGGTGATCTTCTCGGAAAA
CAGCTTGGTGCAGCCGGCCGCGTGCAGTTCGGCCCGTTGGTTGGTCAAGTCCTGGTCGTCGGTGCTGACG
CGGGCATAGCCCAGCAGGCCAGCGGCGGCGCTCTTGTTCATGGCGTAATGTCTCCGGTTCTAGTCGCAAG
TATTCTACTTTATGCGACTAAAACACGCGACAAGAAAACGCCAGGAAAAGGGCAGGGCGGCAGCCTGTCG
CGTAACTTAGGACTTGTGCGACATGTCGTTTTCAGAAGACGGCTGCACTGAACGTCAGAAGCCGACTGCA
CTATAGCAGCGGAGGGGTTGGATCAAAGTACTTTGATCCCGAGGGGAACCCTGTGGTTGGCATGCACATA
CAAATGGACGAACGGATAAACCT
