>Addgene plasmid #68645 | pMpGWB317 | addgene partial sequence | sequence record 128362 | ccdB-Fwd 5'-GCATGATGACCACCGATATG-3'
GGGGAATATAAATGTCAGGCTCCCTTATACACAGCCAGTCTGCAGGTCGACCATAGTGACTGGATATGTT
GTGTTTTACAGTATTATGTAGTCTGTTTTTTATGCAAAATCTAATTTAATATATTGATATTTATATCATT
TTACGTTTCTCGTTCAGCTTTCTTGTACAAAGTGGTTGATAACAGCTTGGATTTGGATTTGGAGTTGCGC
TTGGGATTCGCCTAGGCTTANAGCTCGAATTTCCCCGATCGTTCAAACATTTGGCAATAAAGTTTC
