>Addgene plasmid #68645 | pMpGWB317 | addgene partial sequence | sequence record 130247 | M13pUC-Fwd 5'-CCCAGTCACGACGTTGTAAAACG-3'
TTAGATTTTGCATAANAAACAGACTACATAATACTGTAAAACACAACATATCCAGTCACTATGGCGGCCC
CTCGAGGGGCCGCATTAGGCACCCCAGGCTTTACACTTTATGCTTCCGGCTCGTATAATGTGTGGATTTT
GAGTTAGGATCCGTCGAGATTTTCAGGAGCTAANGAAGCTAAAATGGAGAAAAAAATCACTGGATATACC
ACCGTTGATATATCCCAATGGCATCGTAAAGAACATTTTGAGGCAT
